>Addgene plasmid #148738 | pnEA-NpM-HsNot6_AF | depositor full sequence | sequence record 291186 | Full Sequence
TTCTTGAAGACGAAAGGGCCTCGTGATACGCCTATTTTTATAGGTTAATGTCATGATAATAATGGTTTCT
TAGACGTCAGGTGGCACTTTTCGGGGAAATGTGCGCGGAACCCCTATTTGTTTATTTTTCTAAATACATT
CAAATATGTATCCGCTCATGAGACAATAACCCTGATAAATGCTTCAATAATATTGAAAAAGGAAGAGTAT
GAGTATTCAACATTTCCGTGTCGCCCTTATTCCCTTTTTTGCGGCATTTTGCCTTCCTGTTTTTGCTCAC
CCAGAAACGCTGGTGAAAGTAAAAGATGCTGAAGATCAGTTGGGTGCACGAGTGGGTTACATCGAACTGG
ATCTCAACAGCGGTAAGATCCTTGAGAGTTTTCGCCCCGAAGAACGTTTTCCAATGATGAGCACTTTTAA
AGTTCTGCTATGTGGCGCGGTATTATCCCGTGTTGACGCCGGGCAAGAGCAACTCGGTCGCCGCATACAC
TATTCTCAGAATGACTTGGTTGAGTACTCACCAGTCACAGAAAAGCATCTTACGGATGGCATGACAGTAA
GAGAATTATGCAGTGCTGCCATAACCATGAGTGATAACACTGCGGCCAACTTACTTCTGACAACGATCGG
AGGACCGAAGGAGCTAACCGCTTTTTTGCACAACATGGGGGATCATGTAACTCGCCTTGATCGTTGGGAA
CCGGAGCTGAATGAAGCCATACCAAACGACGAGCGTGACACCACGATGCCTGCAGCAATGGCAACAACGT
TGCGCAAACTATTAACTGGCGAACTACTTACTCTAGCTTCCCGGCAACAATTAATAGACTGGATGGAGGC
GGATAAAGTTGCAGGACCACTTCTGCGCTCGGCCCTTCCGGCTGGCTGGTTTATTGCTGATAAATCTGGA
GCCGGTGAGCGTGGGTCTCGCGGTATCATTGCAGCACTGGGGCCAGATGGTAAGCCCTCCCGTATCGTAG
TTATCTACACGACGGGGAGTCAGGCAACTATGGATGAACGAAATAGACAGATCGCTGAGATAGGTGCCTC
ACTGATTAAGCATTGGTAACTGTCAGACCAAGTTTACTCATATATACTTTAGATTGATTTAAAACTTCAT
TTTTAATTTAAAAGGATCTAGGTGAAGATCCTTTTTGATAATCTCATGACCAAAATCCCTTAACGTGAGT
TTTCGTTCCACTGAGCGTCAGACCCCGTAGAAAAGATCAAAGGATCTTCTTGAGATCCTTTTTTTCTGCG
CGTAATCTGCTGCTTGCAAACAAAAAAACCACCGCTACCAGCGGTGGTTTGTTTGCCGGATCAAGAGCTA
CCAACTCTTTTTCCGAAGGTAACTGGCTTCAGCAGAGCGCAGATACCAAATACTGTCCTTCTAGTGTAGC
CGTAGTTAGGCCACCACTTCAAGAACTCTGTAGCACCGCCTACATACCTCGCTCTGCTAATCCTGTTACC
AGTGGCTGCTGCCAGTGGCGATAAGTCGTGTCTTACCGGGTTGGACTCAAGACGATAGTTACCGGATAAG
GCGCAGCGGTCGGGCTGAACGGGGGGTTCGTGCACACAGCCCAGCTTGGAGCGAACGACCTACACCGAAC
TGAGATACCTACAGCGTGAGCTATGAGAAAGCGCCACGCTTCCCGAAGGGAGAAAGGCGGACAGGTATCC
GGTAAGCGGCAGGGTCGGAACAGGAGAGCGCACGAGGGAGCTTCCAGGGGGAAACGCCTGGTATCTTTAT
AGTCCTGTCGGGTTTCGCCACCTCTGACTTGAGCGTCGATTTTTGTGATGCTCGTCAGGGGGGCGGAGCC
TATGGAAAAACGCCAGCAACGCGGCCTTTTTACGGTTCCTGGCCTTTTGCTGGCCTTTTGCTCACATGTT
CTTTCCTGCGTTATCCCCTGATTCTGTGGATAACCGTATTACCGCCTTTGAGTGAGCTGATACCGCTCGC
CGCAGCCGAACGACCGAGCGCAGCGAGTCAGTGAGCGAGGAAGCGGAAGAGCGCCTGATGCGGTATTTTC
TCCTTACGCATCTGTGCGGTATTTCACACCGCATATATGGTGCACTCTCAGTACAATCTGCTCTGATGCC
GCATAGTTAAGCCAGTATACACTCCGCTATCGCTACGTGACTGGGTCATGGCTGCGCCCCGACACCCGCC
AACACCCGCTGACGCGCCCTGACGGGCTTGTCTGCTCCCGGCATCCGCTTACAGACAAGCTGTGACCGTC
TCCGGGAGCTGCATGTGTCAGAGGTTTTCACCGTCATCACCGAAACGCGCGAGGCAGCTGCGGTAAAGCT
CATCAGCGTGGTCGTGAAGCGATTCACAGATGTCTGCCTGTTCATCCGCGTCCAGCTCGTTGAGTTTCTC
CAGAAGCGTTAATGTCTGGCTTCTGATAAAGCGGGCCATGTTAAGGGCGGTTTTTTCCTGTTTGGTCACT
GATGCCTCCGTGTAAGGGGGATTTCTGTTCATGGGGGTAATGATACCGATGAAACGAGAGAGGATGCTCA
CGATACGGGTTACTGATGATGAACATGCCCGGTTACTGGAACGTTGTGAGGGTAAACAACTGGCGGTATG
GATGCGGCGGGACCAGAGAAAAATCACTCAGGGTCAATGCCAGCGCTTCGTTAATACAGATGTAGGTGTT
CCACAGGGTAGCCAGCAGCATCCTGCGATGCAGATCCGGAACATAATGGTGCAGGGCGCTGACTTCCGCG
TTTCCAGACTTTACGAAACACGGAAACCGAAGACCATTCATGTTGTTGCTCAGGTCGCAGACGTTTTGCA
GCAGCAGTCGCTTCACGTTCGCTCGCGTATCGGTGATTCATTCTGCTAACCAGTAAGGCAACCCCGCCAG
CCTAGCCGGGTCCTCAACGACAGGAGCACGATCATGCGCACCCGTGGCCAGGACCCAACGCTGCCCGAGA
TGCGCCGCGTGCGGCTGCTGGAGATGGCGGACGCGATGGATATGTTCTGCCAAGGGTTGGTTTGCGCATT
CACAGTTCTCCGCAAGAATTGATTGGCTCCAATTCTTGGAGTGGTGAATCCGTTAGCGAGGTGCCGCCGG
CTTCCATTCAGGTCGAGGTGGCCCGGCTCCATGCACCGCGACGCAACGCGGGGAGGCAGACAAGGTATAG
GGCGGCGCCTACAATCCATGCCAACCCGTTCCATGTGCTCGCCGAGGCGGCATAAATCGCCGTGACGATC
AGCGGTCCAGTGATCGAAGTTAGGCTGGTAAGAGCCGCGAGCGATCCTTGAAGCTGTCCCTGATGGTCGT
CATCTACCTGCCTGGACAGCATGGCCTGCAACGCGGGCATCCCGATGCCGCCGGAAGCGAGAAGAATCAT
AATGGGGAAGGCCATCCAGCCTCGCGTCGCGAACGCCAGCAAGACGTAGCCCAGCGCGTCGGCCGCCATG
CCGGCGATAATGGCCTGCTTCTCGCCGAAACGTTTGGTGGCGGGACCAGTGACGAAGGCTTGAGCGAGGG
CGTGCAAGATTCCGAATACCGCAAGCGACAGGCCGATCATCGTCGCGCTCCAGCGAAAGCGGTCCTCGCC
GAAAATGACCCAGAGCGCTGCCGGCACCTGTCCTACGAGTTGCATGATAAAGAAGACAGTCATAAGTGCG
GCGACGATAGTCATGCCCCGCGCCCACCGGAAGGAGCTGACTGGGTTGAAGGCTCTCAAGGGCATCGGTC
GAGATCCCGGTGCCTAATGAGTGAGCTAACTTACATTAATTGCGTTGCGCTCACTGCCCGCTTTCCAGTC
GGGAAACCTGTCGTGCCAGCTGCATTAATGAATCGGCCAACGCGCGGGGAGAGGCGGTTTGCGTATTGGG
CGCCAGGGTGGTTTTTCTTTTCACCAGTGAGACGGGCAACAGCTGATTGCCCTTCACCGCCTGGCCCTGA
GAGAGTTGCAGCAAGCGGTCCACGCTGGTTTGCCCCAGCAGGCGAAAATCCTGTTTGATGGTGGTTAACG
GCGGGATATAACATGAGCTGTCTTCGGTATCGTCGTATCCCACTACCGAGATATCCGCACCAACGCGCAG
CCCGGACTCGGTAATGGCGCGCATTGCGCCCAGCGCCATCTGATCGTTGGCAACCAGCATCGCAGTGGGA
ACGATGCCCTCATTCAGCATTTGCATGGTTTGTTGAAAACCGGACATGGCACTCCAGTCGCCTTCCCGTT
CCGCTATCGGCTGAATTTGATTGCGAGTGAGATATTTATGCCAGCCAGCCAGACGCAGACGCGCCGAGAC
AGAACTTAATGGGCCCGCTAACAGCGCGATTTGCTGGTGACCCAATGCGACCAGATGCTCCACGCCCAGT
CGCGTACCGTCTTCATGGGAGAAAATAATACTGTTGATGGGTGTCTGGTCAGAGACATCAAGAAATAACG
CCGGAACATTAGTGCAGGCAGCTTCCACAGCAATGGCATCCTGGTCATCCAGCGGATAGTTAATGATCAG
CCCACTGACGCGTTGCGCGAGAAGATTGTGCACCGCCGCTTTACAGGCTTCGACGCCGCTTCGTTCTACC
ATCGACACCACCACGCTGGCACCCAGTTGATCGGCGCGAGATTTAATCGCCGCGACAATTTGCGACGGCG
CGTGCAGGGCCAGACTGGAGGTGGCAACGCCAATCAGCAACGACTGTTTGCCCGCCAGTTGTTGTGCCAC
GCGGTTGGGAATGTAATTCAGCTCCGCCATCGCCGCTTCCACTTTTTCCCGCGTTTTCGCAGAAACGTGG
CTGGCCTGGTTCACCACGCGGGAAACGGTCTGATAAGAGACACCGGCATACTCTGCGACATCGTATAACG
TTACTGGTTTCACATTCACCACCCTGAATTGACTCTCTTCCGGGCGCTATCATGCCATACCGCGAAAGGT
TTTGCGCCATTCGATGGTGTCCGGGATCTCGACGCTCTCCCTTATGCGACTCCTGCATTAGGAAGCAGCC
CAGTAGTAGGTTGAGGCCGTTGAGCACCGCCGCCGCAAGGAATGGTGCATGCAAGGAGATGGCGCCCAAC
AGTCCCCCGGCCACGGGGCCTGCCACCATACCCACGCCGAAACAAGCGCTCATGAGCCCGAAGTGGCGAG
CCCGATCTTCCCCATCGGTGATGTCGGCGATATAGGCGCCAGCAACCGCACCTGTGGCGCCGGTGATGCC
GGCCACGATGCGTCCGGCGTAGAGGATCGAGATCTCGATCCCGCGAAATTAATACGACTCACTATAGGGG
AATTGTGAGCGGATAACAATTCCCCACTAGTAATAATTTTGTTTAACTTTAAGAAGGAGATATACCATGG
AAACTGAAGAAGGTAAACTGGTAATCTGGATTAACGGCGATAAAGGCTATAACGGTCTCGCTGAAGTCGG
TAAGAAATTCGAGAAAGATACCGGAATTAAAGTCACCGTTGAGCATCCGGATAAACTGGAAGAGAAATTC
CCACAGGTTGCGGCAACTGGCGATGGCCCTGACATTATCTTCTGGGCACACGACCGCTTTGGTGGCTACG
CTCAATCTGGCCTGTTGGCTGAAATCACCCCGGACAAAGCGTTCCAGGACAAGCTGTATCCGTTTACCTG
GGATGCCGTACGTTACAACGGCAAGCTGATTGCTTACCCGATCGCTGTTGAAGCGTTATCGCTGATTTAT
AACAAAGACCTGCTGCCGAACCCGCCAAAAACCTGGGAAGAGATCCCGGCGCTGGATAAAGAACTGAAAG
CGAAAGGTAAGAGCGCCCTGATGTTCAACCTGCAAGAACCGTACTTCACCTGGCCGCTGATTGCTGCTGA
CGGGGGTTATGCGTTCAAGTATGAAAACGGCAAGTACGACATTAAAGACGTGGGCGTGGATAACGCTGGC
GCGAAAGCGGGTCTGACCTTCCTGGTTGACCTGATTAAAAACAAACACATGAATGCAGACACCGATTACT
CCATCGCAGAAGCTGCCTTTAATAAAGGCGAAACAGCGATGACCATCAACGGCCCGTGGGCATGGTCCAA
CATCGACACCAGCAAAGTGAATTATGGTGTAACGGTACTGCCGACCTTCAAGGGTCAACCATCCAAACCG
TTCGTTGGCGTGCTGAGCGCAGGTATTAACGCCGCCAGTCCGAACAAAGAGCTGGCAAAAGAGTTCCTCG
AAAACTATCTGCTGACTGATGAAGGTCTGGAAGCGGTTAATAAAGACAAACCGCTGGGTGCCGTAGCGCT
GAAGTCTTACGAGGAAGAGTTGGCGAAAGATCCACGTATTGCCGCCACGATGGAAAACGCCCAGAAAGGT
GAAATCATGCCGAACATCCCGCAGATGTCCGCTTTCTGGTATGCCGTGCGTACTGCGGTGATCAACGCCG
CCAGCGGTCGTCAGACTGTCGATGAAGCCCTTAAAGACGCGCAGACTGGTACCGGCAGCGGCCTGGAAGT
TCTGTTCCAGGGGCCCCATATGCTCGAGATGCCCAAAGAAAAATACGAGCCCCCTGACCCTCGGAGGATG
TATACAATTATGTCTTCTGAGGAAGCAGCAAATGGAAAGAAATCCCACTGGGCAGAGCTTGAAATAAGTG
GAAAAGTAAGAAGCTTAAGCGCATCTTTGTGGTCACTAACTCACCTGACAGCTTTGCATTTGAGTGACAA
TTCCCTGTCCCGAATTCCTTCAGACATTGCCAAGCTTCACAATCTGGTGTATTTGGACCTGTCATCTAAT
AAAATTCGTAGCTTACCCGCAGAACTCGGAAACATGGTATCACTCAGGGAGCTCCATTTAAATAACAACC
TGTTACGAGTTCTACCTTTTGAGCTGGGAAAACTGTTTCAGTTGCAGACTTTAGGCCTGAAAGGAAATCC
CCTTACCCAGGATATATTGAACCTTTATCAGGAACCAGATGGAACAAGACGGCTGCTGAACTATTTGCTT
GATAATTTGTCAGGTACTGCAAAAAGAATTACAACAGAACAACCACCTCCAAGGTCTTGGATTATGTTAC
AAGAACCAGATAGGACAAGGCCAACTGCCTTGTTTTCTGTCATGTGCTATAATGTTCTTTGTGATAAATA
TGCGACCCGGCAGTTATACGGCTACTGTCCATCATGGGCGCTAAACTGGGACTACAGGAAAAAGGCCATT
ATTCAAGAAATCTTGAGCTGCAATGCTGATATCGTAAGTCTTCAGGAGGTTGAAACGGAACAGTATTACA
GTTTTTTTCTGGTAGAGCTGAAAGAACGTGGCTATAATGGATTCTTCAGTCCTAAGTCTAGAGCTAGGAC
AATGTCAGAACAAGAAAGGAAACATGTTGATGGCTGTGCAATATTCTTCAAGACAGAAAAATTTACTTTG
GTTCAGAAACACACTGTTGAATTTAATCAGCTAGCCATGGCAAATTCTGAGGGGTCTGAAGCTATGCTGA
ACAGAGTCATGACAAAAGATAACATTGGGGTTGCAGTACTGCTAGAACTTCGGAAGGAATCGATTGAAAT
GCCGTCTGGAAAGCCACATCTTGGAACAGAAAAACAACTTATTCTTGTGGCTAACGCCCACATGCATTGG
GACCCTGAATACTCTGATGTGAAGTTGGTACAAACTATGATGTTCCTCTCAGAAGTGAAGAACATTATTG
ATAAAGCCTCTCGCAACCTCAAATCCAGTGTTTTGGGAGAATTTGGAACTATTCCACTTGTGTTATGTGC
AGATCTTAATTCTTTGCCAGACTCTGGTGTTGTAGAATATTTGAGCACAGGTGGAGTAGAAACAAATCAC
AAAGACTTTAAGGAGTTGAGGTATAATGAAAGTCTCACAAACTTCAGCTGTCATGGGAAGAATGGAACCA
CCAATGGAAGGATCACTCATGGTTTCAAGTTACAGAGTGCCTATGAGAGTGGCCTGATGCCTTACACGAA
TTACACATTTGATTTCAAGGGTATAATAGACTACATTTTCTATTCTAAACCTCAGCTGAACACCTTAGGC
ATCCTGGGCCCTCTGGACCACCACTGGCTGGTTGAGAATAACATCAGTGGCTGCCCGCACCCCCTCATCC
CCTCTGACCACTTCTCACTTTTTGCACAACTGGAGCTCTTACTGCCTTTCCTGCCCCAAGTCAACGGCAT
CCACCTTCCTGGCAGGAGGTAGGGATCCTAATAGTCTAGAGCTAGCCCTAGGAGATCCGGCTGCTAACAA
AGCCCGAAAGGAAGCTGAGTTGGCTGCTGCCACCGCTGAGCAATAACTAGCATAACCCCTTGGGGCCTCT
AAACGGGTCTTGAGGGGTTTTTTGCTGAAAGGAGGAACTATATCCGGATATCCCGCAAGAGGCCCGGCAG
TACCGGCATAACCAAGCCTATGCCTACAGCATCCAGGGTGACGGTGCCGAGGATGACGATGAGCGCATTG
TTAGATTTCATACACGGTGCCTGACTGCGTTAGCAATTTAACTGTGATAAACTACCGCATTAAAGCTTAT
CGATGATAAGCTGTCAAACATGAGAA
Features (pLannotate 1.2.2; 20 found; start..end, strand, type, name):
    104..208     +  promoter       AmpR promoter: bla
    209..1069    +  CDS            AmpR: β-lactamase; bla; confers resistance to ampicillin, carbenicillin, and related antibiotics
   1240..1828    +  rep_origin     ori: high-copy-number ColE1/pMB1/pBR322/pUC origin of replication
   2014..2156    -  misc_feature   bom: basis of mobility region from pBR322
   2258..2449    -  CDS            rop: Rop protein, which maintains plasmids at low copy number; rop
   2466..2846    +  CDS            YPB1_ECOLX: Protein predicted: Swiss-Prot protein existence level 4. From Escherichia coli.
   3088..3712    -  CDS            TcR (fragment): tetracycline efflux protein; tet; confers resistance to tetracycline
   3727..3748    -  protein_bind   CAP binding site: CAP binding activates transcription in the presence of cAMP. E. coli catabolite activator protein
   3761..4843    -  CDS            lacI: lac repressor; lacI; The lac repressor binds to the lac operator to inhibit transcription in E. coli. This inhibition can be relieved by adding lactose or isopropyl-β-D-thiogalactopyranoside (IPTG).
   4844..4921    -  promoter       lacI promoter: lacI
   4929..5208    -  CDS            TcR (fragment): tetracycline efflux protein; tet; confers resistance to tetracycline
   5230..5248    +  promoter       T7 promoter: promoter for bacteriophage T7 RNA polymerase
   5249..5273    +  protein_bind   lac operator: The lac repressor binds to the lac operator to inhibit transcription in E. coli. This inhibition can be relieved by adding lactose or isopropyl-β-D-thiogalactopyranoside (IPTG). lac repressor encoded by lacI
   5288..5310    +  RBS            RBS: efficient ribosome binding site from bacteriophage T7 gene 10 (Olins and Rangwala, 1989)
   5321..6417    +  CDS            MBP (fragment): maltose binding protein from E. coli; malE (mutated); This version of the gene does not encode a signal sequence, so MBP will remain in the cytosol.
   6469..8139    +  CDS            CNOT6: CNOT6_HUMAN - Also known as CCR4, CCR4a, KIAA1194. Experimental evidence at protein level: Swiss-Prot protein existence level 1. Poly(A) nuclease with 3'-5' RNase activity. Catalytic component of the CCR4-NOT complex which is one of the major cellular mRNA deadenylases and is linked to various cellular processes including bulk mRNA degradation, miRNA-mediated repression, translational repression during translational initiation and general transcription regulation. Additional complex functions may be a consequence of its influence on mRNA expression. Involved in mRNA decay mediated by the major
   8180..8229    +  CDS            SET1 (fragment): solubility-enhancement tag derived from T7 phage gene 10B
   8237..8284    +  terminator     T7 terminator: transcription terminator for bacteriophage T7 RNA polymerase
   8307..8411    -  CDS            TcR (fragment): tetracycline efflux protein; tet; confers resistance to tetracycline
   8459..8487    -  promoter       tet promoter: E. coli promoter for tetracycline efflux protein gene
