[The description below was written by a language model from this plasmid's Addgene catalogue record and pLannotate feature annotations shown in this document.]
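Description:
pnEA-NpM-HsNot6_AF is an 8,496 nt bacterial expression plasmid for producing human NOT6 (CNOT6, also called CCR4a) in E. coli. The catalogue lists the backbone as unknown, but the annotated features show a pBR322-derived, pET-style architecture. It has a ColE1/pMB1-type origin together with the bom mobility region and the rop gene, which keeps copy number low, in agreement with the "low copy" entry in the record. Selection is by ampicillin through the bla gene and its own promoter. Several fragments of the tetracycline resistance gene and the tet promoter remain as non-functional remnants of the parental vector.

The expression cassette is driven by a T7 promoter followed directly by a lac operator and the strong T7 gene 10 ribosome binding site. A plasmid-borne lacI gene supplies repressor, so transcription should be IPTG-inducible in hosts that provide T7 RNA polymerase. The first coding element is a maltose binding protein lacking its signal sequence, so it stays cytosolic. After a short unannotated linker comes the CNOT6 coding sequence, which the depositor derived from the NCBI reference transcript. This arrangement points to an N-terminal MBP fusion, useful for solubility and amylose affinity purification, although the record does not say what the linker encodes. A short match to T7 gene 10B (annotated as a SET1 fragment) lies between the insert and the T7 terminator and may simply be vector sequence.

CNOT6 is a poly(A)-specific 3'-5' exonuclease and a catalytic subunit of the CCR4-NOT deadenylase complex. The plasmid comes from a study of how Drosophila Bag-of-marbles engages CCR4-NOT, so it probably supplied recombinant protein for in vitro work, though the record does not state this. The depositor sequence may be theoretical rather than experimentally verified.
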