Addgene plasmid #148738: pnEA-NpM-HsNot6_AF
Purpose: Bacterial Expression of HsNot6
Depositing lab: Elisa Izaurralde. Depositing organization: Max Planck Institute for Developmental Biology. Publication: Drosophila Bag-of-marbles directly interacts with the CAF40 subunit of the CCR4-NOT complex to elicit repression of mRNA targets. Sgromo A, Raisch T, Backhaus C, Keskeny C, Alva V, Weichenrieder O, Izaurralde E. RNA. 2018 Mar;24(3):381-395. doi: 10.1261/rna.064584.117. Epub 2017 Dec 18. PubMed 29255063.
Backbone
  Vector backbone: Unknown
  Vector type: Bacterial Expression
Growth in bacteria
  Bacterial resistance: Ampicillin, 100 μg/mL
  Growth temperature: 37°C
  Growth strain: DH5alpha
  Copy number: Low Copy
Gene/Insert
  Gene/Insert name: HsNot6 (alt name: CCR4a)
  Species: H. sapiens (human)
  Entrez Gene: CNOT6 (a.k.a. CCR4, Ccr4a)
  Cloning method: Unknown
Terms and licenses: Academic/Nonprofit Terms; Industry Terms: Not Available to Industry
Depositor comments: sequence extracted from NCBI: NM_015455.3. Plasmids from this collection were made available to the research community and donated after the lab closed. Please note that the sequence provided by the depositing laboratory may be theoretical/predicted or based on Sanger sequencing results. There may be discrepancies between sequencing results obtained by Addgene and the depositor sequence. If an Addgene verified sequence is not available, please contact before placing your order to request that our lab fully sequence the plasmid.
How to cite: pnEA-NpM-HsNot6_AF was a gift from Elisa Izaurralde (Addgene plasmid # 148738 ; http://n2t.net/addgene:148738 ; RRID:Addgene_148738)
